>Addgene plasmid #117429 | pJL1 | addgene full sequence | sequence record 226346 | Addgene NGS Result
GCGTCCGGCGTAGAGGATCGAGATCTCGATCCCGCGAAATTAATACGACTCACTATAGGGAGACCACAAC
GGTTTCCCTCTAGAAATAATTTTGTTTAACTTTAAGAAGGAGATATACATATGGGTGGCTTTTTCTCAAG
TATATTTTCCAGTCTGTTTGGAACTCGGGAAATGAGAATTTTAATTTTGGGATTAGATGGAGCAGGAAAA
ACCACAATTTTGTACAGATTACAAGTGGGAGAAGTTGTTACTACTATACCTACCATTGGATTTAATGTAG
AGACGGTGACGTACAAAAACCTTAAATTCCAAGTCTGGGATTTAGGAGGACAGACAAGTATCAGGCCATA
CTGGAGATGTTACTATTCAAACACAGATGCAGTCATTTATGTAGTAGACAGTTGTGACCGAGACCGAATT
GGCATTTCCAAATCAGAGTTAGTTGCCATGTTGGAGGAAGAAGAGCTGAGAAAAGCCATTTTAGTGGTGT
TTGCAAATAAACAGGACATGGAACAGGCCATGACTTCCTCAGAGATGGCAAATTCACTTGGGTTACCTGC
CTTGAAGGACCGAAAATGGCAGATATTCAAAACGTCAGCAACCAAAGGCACCGGCCTTGATGAGGCAATG
GAATGGTTAGTTGAAACATTAAAAAGCAGACAGTGAGGATCCGGCTGCTAACAAAGCCCGAAAGGAAGCT
GAGTTGGCTGCTGCCACCGCTGAGCAATAACTAGCATAACCCCTTGGGGCCTCTAAACGGGTCTTGAGGG
GTTTTTTGCTGAAAGGAGGAACTATATCCGGATATCCACAGGACGGGTGTGGTCGCCATGATCGCGTAGT
CGATAGTGGCTCCAAGTAGCGAAGCGAGCAGGACTGGGCGGCGGCCAAAGCGGTCGGACAGTGCTCCGAG
AACGGGTGCGCATAGAAATTGCATCAACGCATATAGCGCTAGCAGCACGCCATAGTGACTGGCGATGCTG
TCGGAATGGACGATATCCCGCAAGAGGCCCGGCAGTACCGGCATAACCAAGCCTATGCCTACAGCATCCA
GGGTGACGGTGCCGAGGATGACGATGAGCGCATTGTTAGATTTCATACACGGTGCCTGACTGCGTTAGCA
ATTTAACTGTGATAAACTACCGCATTAAAGCTTATCGATGATAAGCTGTCAAACATGAGAATTCTTGAAG
ACGAAAGGGCCTCGTGATACGCCTATTTTTATAGGTTAATGTCATGATAATAATGGTTTCTTAGACGTCA
GGTGGCACTTTTCGGGGAAATGTGCGCGGAACCCCTATTTGTTTATTTTTCTAAATACATTCAAATATGT
ATCCGCTCATGAGACAATAACCCTGATAAATGCTTCAATAATATTGAAAAAGGAAGAGTATGAGTATTCA
ACATTTCCGTGTCGCCCTTATTCCCTTTTTTGCGGCATTTTGCCTTCCTGTTTTTGCTCACCCAGAAACG
CTGGTGAAAGTAAAAGATGCTGAAGATCAGTTGGGTGCACGAGTGGGTTACATCGAACTGGATCTCAACA
GCGGTAAGATCCTTGAGAGTTTTCGCCCCGAAGAACGTTTTCCAATGATGAGCACTTTTAAAGTTCTGCT
ATGTGGCGCGGTATTATCCCGTGTTGACGCCGGGCAAGAGCAACTCGGTCGCCGCATACACTATTCTCAG
AATGACTTGGTTGAGTACTCACCAGTCACAGAAAAGCATCTTACGGATGGCATGACAGTAAGAGAATTAT
GCAGTGCTGCCATAACCATGAGTGATAACACTGCGGCCAACTTACTTCTGACAACGATCGGAGGACCGAA
GGAGCTAACCGCTTTTTTGCACAACATGGGGGATCATGTAACTCGCCTTGATCGTTGGGAACCGGAGCTG
AATGAAGCCATACCAAACGACGAGCGTGACACCACGATGCCTGCAGCAATGGCAACAACGTTGCGCAAAC
TATTAACTGGCGAACTACTTACTCTAGCTTCCCGGCAACAATTAATAGACTGGATGGAGGCGGATAAAGT
TGCAGGACCACTTCTGCGCTCGGCCCTTCCGGCTGGCTGGTTTATTGCTGATAAATCTGGAGCCGGTGAG
CGTGGGTCTCGCGGTATCATTGCAGCACTGGGGCCAGATGGTAAGCCCTCCCGTATCGTAGTTATCTACA
CGACGGGGAGTCAGGCAACTATGGATGAACGAAATAGACAGATCGCTGAGATAGGTGCCTCACTGATTAA
GCATTGGTAACTGTCAGACCAAGTTTACTCATATATACTTTAGATTGATTTAAAACTTCATTTTTAATTT
AAAAGGATCTAGGTGAAGATCCTTTTTGATAATCTCATGACCAAAATCCCTTAACGTGAGTTTTCGTTCC
ACTGAGCGTCAGACCCCGTAGAAAAGATCAAAGGATCTTCTTGAGATCCTTTTTTTCTGCGCGTAATCTG
CTGCTTGCAAACAAAAAAACCACCGCTACCAGCGGTGGTTTGTTTGCCGGATCAAGAGCTACCAACTCTT
TTTCCGAAGGTAACTGGCTTCAGCAGAGCGCAGATACCAAATACTGTCCTTCTAGTGTAGCCGTAGTTAG
GCCACCACTTCAAGAACTCTGTAGCACCGCCTACATACCTCGCTCTGCTAATCCTGTTACCAGTGGCTGC
TGCCAGTGGCGATAAGTCGTGTCTTACCGGGTTGGACTCAAGACGATAGTTACCGGATAAGGCGCAGCGG
TCGGGCTGAACGGGGGGTTCGTGCACACAGCCCAGCTTGGAGCGAACGACCTACACCGAACTGAGATACC
TACAGCGTGAGCTATGAGAAAGCGCCACGCTTCCCGAAGGGAGAAAGGCGGACAGGTATCCGGTAAGCGG
CAGGGTCGGAACAGGAGAGCGCACGAGGGAGCTTCCAGGGGGAAACGCCTGGTATCTTTATAGTCCTGTC
GGGTTTCGCCACCTCTGACTTGAGCGTCGATTTTTGTGATGCTCGTCAGGGGGGCGGAGCCTATGGAAAA
ACGCCAGCAACGCGGCCTTTTTACGGTTCCTGGCCTTTTGCTGGCCTTTTGCTCACATGTTCTTTCCTGC
GTTATCCCCTGATTCTGTGGATAACCGTATTACCGCCTTTGAGTGAGCTGATACCGCTCGCCGCAGCCGA
ACGACCGAGCGCAGCGAGTCAGTGAGCGAGGAAGCGGAAGAGCGCCTGATGCGGTATTTTCTCCTTACGC
ATCTGTGCGGTATTTCACACCGCAATGGTGCACTCTCAGTACAATCTGCTCTGATGCCGCATAGTTAAGC
CAGTATACACTCCGCTATCGCTACGTGACTGGGTCATGGCTGCGCCCCGACACCCGCCAACACCCGCTGA
CGCGCCCTGACGGGCTTGTCTGCTCCCGGCATCCGCTTACAGACAAGCTGTGACCGTCTCCGGGAGCTGC
ATGTGTCAGAGGTTTTCACCGTCATCACCGAAACGCGCGAGGCAGCTGCGGTAAAGCTCATCAGCGTGGT
CGTGAAGCGATTCACAGATGTCTGCCTGTTCATCCGCGTCCAGCTCGTTGAGTTTCTCCAGAAGCGTTAA
TGTCTGGCTTCTGATAAAGCGGGCCATGTTAAGGGCGGTTTTTTCCTGTTTGGTCACTGATGCCTCCGTG
TAAGGGGGATTTCTGTTCATGGGGGTAATGATACCGATGAAACGAGAGAGGATGCTCACGATACGGGTTA
CTGATGATGAACATGCCCGGTTACTGGAACGTTGTGAGGGTAAACAACTGGCGGTATGGATGCGGCGGGA
CCAGAGAAAAATCACTCAGGGTCAATGCCAGCGCTTCGTTAATACAGATGTAGGTGTTCCACAGGGTAGC
CAGCAGCATCCTGCGATGCAGATCCGGAACATAATGGTGCAGGGCGCTGACTTCCGCGTTTCCAGACTTT
ACGAAACACGGAAACCGAAGACCATTCATGTTGTTGCTCAGGTCGCAGACGTTTTGCAGCAGCAGTCGCT
TCACGTTCGCTCGCGTATCGGTGATTCATTCTGCTAACCAGTAAGGCAACCCCGCCAGCCTAGCCGGGTC
CTCAACGACAGGAGCACGATCATGCGCACCCGTGGCCAGGACCCAACGCTGCCCGAGATGCGCCGCGTGC
GGCTGCTGGAGATGGCGGACGCGATGGATATGTTCTGCCAAGGGTTGGTTTGCGCATTCACAGTTCTCCG
CAAGAATTGATTGGCTCCAATTCTTGGAGTGGTGAATCCGTTAGCGAGGTGCCGCCGGCTTCCATTCAGG
TCGAGGTGGCCCGGCTCCATGCACCGCGACGCAACGCGGGGAGGCAGACAAGGTATAGGGCGGCGCCTAC
AATCCATGCCAACCCGTTCCATGTGCTCGCCGAGGCGGCATAAATCGCCGTGACGATCAGCGGTCCAATG
ATCGAAGTTAGGCTGGTAAGAGCCGCGAGCGATCCTTGAAGCTGTCCCTGATGGTCGTCATCTACCTGCC
TGGACAGCATGGCCTGCAACGCGGGCATCCCGATGCCGCCGGAAGCGAGAAGAATCATAATGGGGAAGGC
CATCCAGCCTCGCGTCGCGAACGCCAGCAAGACGTAGCCCAGCGCGTCGGCCGCCATGCCGGCGATAATG
GCCTGCTTCTCGCCGAAACGTTTGGTGGCGGGACCAGTGACGAAGGCTTGAGCGAGGGCGTGCAAGATTC
CGAATACCGCAAGCGACAGGCCGATCATCGTCGCGCTCCAGCGAAAGCGGTCCTCGCCGAAAATGACCCA
GAGCGCTGCCGGCACCTGTCCTACGAGTTGCATGATAAAGAAGACAGTCATAAGTGCGGCGACGATAGTC
ATGCCCCGCGCCCACCGGAAGGAGCTGACTGGGTTGAAGGCTCTCAAGGGCATCGGTCGACGCTCTCCCT
TATGCGACTCCTGCATTAGGAAGCAGCCCAGTAGTAGGTTGAGGCCGTTGAGCACCGCCGCCGCAAGGAA
TGGTGCATGCAAGGAGATGGCGCCCAACAGTCCCCCGGCCACGGGGCCTGCCACCATACCCACGCCGAAA
CAAGCGCTCATGAGCCCGAAGTGGCGAGCCCGATCTTCCCCATCGGTGATGTCGGCGATATAGGCGCCAG
CAACCGCACCTGTGGCGCCGGTGATGCCGGCCACGAT
Features (pLannotate 1.2.2; 14 found; start..end, strand, type, name):
     41..59      +  promoter       T7 promoter: promoter for bacteriophage T7 RNA polymerase
     91..113     +  RBS            RBS: efficient ribosome binding site from bacteriophage T7 gene 10 (Olins and Rangwala, 1989)
    121..663     +  CDS            ARL1: ARL1_HUMAN - Experimental evidence at protein level: Swiss-Prot protein existence level 1. GTP-binding protein that recruits several effectors, such as golgins, arfaptins and Arf-GEFs to the trans-Golgi network, and modulates their functions at the Golgi complex (PubMed:9624189, PubMed:21239483, PubMed:27436755, PubMed:22679020, PubMed:27373159). Plays thereby a role in a wide range of fundamental cellular processes, including cell polarity, innate immunity, or protein secretion mediated by arfaptins, which were shown to play a role in maintaining insulin secretion from pancreatic beta cells (
    674..723     +  CDS            SET1 (fragment): solubility-enhancement tag derived from T7 phage gene 10B
    731..778     +  terminator     T7 terminator: transcription terminator for bacteriophage T7 RNA polymerase
    804..1096    -  CDS            TcR (fragment): tetracycline efflux protein; tet; confers resistance to tetracycline
   1144..1172    -  promoter       tet promoter: E. coli promoter for tetracycline efflux protein gene
   1285..1389    +  promoter       AmpR promoter: bla
   1390..2250    +  CDS            AmpR: β-lactamase; bla; confers resistance to ampicillin, carbenicillin, and related antibiotics
   2421..3009    +  rep_origin     ori: high-copy-number ColE1/pMB1/pBR322/pUC origin of replication
   3195..3334    -  misc_feature   bom: basis of mobility region from pBR322
   3436..3627    -  CDS            rop: Rop protein, which maintains plasmids at low copy number; rop
   3644..4024    +  CDS            YPB1_ECOLX: Protein predicted: Swiss-Prot protein existence level 4. From Escherichia coli.
   4266..19      -  CDS            TcR (fragment) (across the origin): tetracycline efflux protein; tet; confers resistance to tetracycline
