[The description below was written by a language model from this plasmid's Addgene catalogue record and pLannotate feature annotations shown in this document.]
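Description:
pJL1 is a bacterial expression plasmid that places the human ARL1 (ARF-like 1, also called ARFL1) coding sequence in the pET3c backbone. In the sequenced 5,147 nt record, a bacteriophage T7 promoter is followed by the efficient ribosome binding site from T7 gene 10 and then the 543 bp ARL1 open reading frame, with a T7 terminator downstream. Transcription therefore depends on T7 RNA polymerase, so protein production requires an E. coli host that supplies this polymerase, while a strain lacking it, such as the DH5alpha listed in the record, serves for routine propagation. No affinity or epitope tag is annotated on ARL1. A short fragment matching T7 gene 10B sequence lies between the end of the ARL1 coding sequence and the terminator, separated from it by a small gap. It looks like residual pET vector sequence rather than a deliberate fusion, although the record does not say so.

The remainder is pBR322-derived: a β-lactamase gene with its own promoter confers ampicillin resistance, and replication runs from a ColE1/pMB1-type origin accompanied by the bom mobility region and the rop gene. The catalogue lists the plasmid as high copy, although rop normally restrains copy number. The tetracycline resistance gene appears only as fragments flanking the expression cassette, with the tet promoter still annotated, which is consistent with its interruption by the T7 cassette, so tetracycline selection is not expected.

ARL1 is a small GTP-binding protein that recruits effectors such as golgins and arfaptins to the trans-Golgi network. The stated purpose is simply expression of ARL1, and the associated work concerned characterizing ARL1-binding proteins and effectors shared with ARFs. The cloning method is not recorded.
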