Addgene plasmid #117429: pJL1
Purpose: Expression of ARL1
Depositing lab: Richard Kahn. Depositing organization: Emory University. Publication: ADP-ribosylation factors (ARFs) and ARF-like 1 (ARL1) have both specific and shared effectors: characterizing ARL1-binding proteins. Van Valkenburgh H, Shern JF, Sharer JD, Zhu X, Kahn RA. J Biol Chem. 2001 Jun 22;276(25):22826-37. doi: 10.1074/jbc.M102359200. Epub 2001 Apr 12. PubMed 11303027.
Backbone
  Vector backbone: pET3c
  Vector type: Bacterial Expression
Growth in bacteria
  Bacterial resistance: Ampicillin, 100 μg/mL
  Growth temperature: 37°C
  Growth strain: DH5alpha
  Copy number: High Copy
Gene/Insert
  Gene/Insert name: ARL1 (alt name: ARFL1)
  Species: H. sapiens (human)
  Insert size (bp): 543
  Entrez Gene: ARL1 (a.k.a. ARFL1)
  Cloning method: Unknown
Terms and licenses: Academic/Nonprofit Terms; Industry Terms: Not Available to Industry
How to cite: pJL1 was a gift from Richard Kahn (Addgene plasmid # 117429 ; http://n2t.net/addgene:117429 ; RRID:Addgene_117429)
